Addgene plasmid #79555: pNR291
Purpose: Output plasmid: contains 5-state register that regulates expression of GFP, RFP, and BFP. Expresses a unique fluorescent signature in each state.
Depositing lab: Timothy Lu. Depositing organization: Massachusetts Institute of Technology. Publication: Synthetic recombinase-based state machines in living cells. Roquet N, Soleimany AP, Ferris AC, Aaronson S, Lu TK. Science. 2016 Jul 22;353(6297):aad8559. doi: 10.1126/science.aad8559. Epub 2016 Jul 21. PubMed 27463678.
Backbone
  Vector backbone: pBAC
  Backbone manufacturer: Wild, J.; Hradecna, Z.; Szybalski, W. Genome Res. 2002 Sep; 12(9): 1434–1444. DOI: 10.1101/gr.130502
  Vector type: Bacterial Expression
Growth in bacteria
  Bacterial resistance: Chloramphenicol, 25 μg/mL
  Growth temperature: 37°C
  Growth strain: DH5alpha
  Copy number: Low Copy
Gene/Insert 1
  Gene/Insert name: GFPmut3b
Gene/Insert 2
  Gene/Insert name: mTagBFP
Gene/Insert 3
  Gene/Insert name: mRFP
Terms and licenses: Academic/Nonprofit Terms; Industry Terms: Not Available to Industry
How to cite: pNR291 was a gift from Timothy Lu (Addgene plasmid # 79555 ; http://n2t.net/addgene:79555 ; RRID:Addgene_79555)
