[The description below was written by a language model from this plasmid's Addgene catalogue record and pLannotate feature annotations shown in this document.]
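Description:
pNR291 is a low-copy bacterial expression plasmid of about 11.3 kb, built on a pBAC backbone, that serves as the output plasmid of a recombinase-based state machine in E. coli. The backbone carries the F-plasmid maintenance machinery: the ori2/oriS origin with its initiator repE, the incC incompatibility region, and the sopA, sopB and sopC partitioning functions that keep the plasmid stably inherited at very low copy. An additional oriV origin is annotated, along with a fragment of the resD resolvase gene. Selection is by chloramphenicol, through a cat gene driven by its own promoter.

The payload is a 5-state DNA register that controls three fluorescent reporters: GFPmut3b, mTagBFP and mRFP. The register can adopt five distinct configurations, each producing a unique combination of green, blue and red fluorescence, so the state of a cell can be read out optically. In the annotated sequence, the GFP and mRFP coding sequences lie on the reverse strand and the BFP coding sequence on the forward strand. Hammerhead ribozymes (an sTRSV ribozyme and a type III hammerhead) sit upstream of the GFP and BFP genes; such elements are typically used to cleave away variable 5' leader RNA and insulate expression from upstream context. A putative terminator fragment sits just downstream of GFP, on the same strand.

The feature table does not annotate the recombinase recognition sites that make up the register, and the record does not identify the recombinases or where they are supplied. The only promoter-like hit in the register region is a short match to the lacIq promoter, and a brief TetR fragment next to mRFP is probably an incidental match, so the promoters driving the reporters are not clearly stated.
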