Features (pLannotate 1.2.2; 18 found; start..end, strand, type, name):
     26..65      -  terminator     bacterial terminator (fragment): putative bacterial transcription terminator
    375..1088    -  CDS            GFPmut3: GFPmut3 is a basic (constitutively fluorescent) green fluorescent protein published in 1996, derived from Aequorea victoria. It is reported to be a very rapidly-maturing weak dimer.
   1145..1194    -  misc_RNA       sTRSV HHRz: hammerhead ribozyme from the tobacco ringspot virus satellite RNA (Khvorova et al., 2003)
   1553..1589    +  promoter       lacIq promoter (fragment): lacI (mutant); In the lacIq allele, a single base change in the promoter boosts expression of the lacI gene about 10-fold.
   1743..1798    +  ncRNA          Hammerhead 3: Accession: RF00008 - Hammerhead ribozyme (type III)
   1850..2539    +  CDS            TagBFP: TagBFP is a basic (constitutively fluorescent) blue fluorescent protein published in 2008, derived from Entacmaea quadricolor. It is reported to be a very rapidly-maturing monomer with very low acid sensitivity.
   2971..3642    -  CDS            mRFP1: mRFP1 is a basic (constitutively fluorescent) red fluorescent protein published in 2002, derived from Discosoma sp.. It is reported to be a somewhat slowly-maturing monomer with low acid sensitivity.
   3644..3669    -  CDS            TetR (fragment): tetracycline repressor TetR; tetR from transposon Tn10; TetR binds to the tetracycline operator tetO to inhibit transcription. This inhibition can be relieved by adding tetracycline or doxycycline.
   4606..5079    -  misc_feature   sopC: sopC; centromere-like partitioning region of the bacterial F plasmid
   5155..6123    -  CDS            sopB: SOPB_ECOLI - Also known as B. Experimental evidence at protein level: Swiss-Prot protein existence level 1. Control of plasmid partitioning; required to recognize the cis-acting. Binds specifically with the DNA segment containing the sopC region. SopB is trans-acting. From Escherichia coli (strain K12).
   6123..7298    -  CDS            sopA: partitioning protein for the bacterial F plasmid; sopA
   7624..7874    -  misc_feature   incC: incC; incompatibility region of the bacterial F plasmid
   7877..8632    -  CDS            repE: replication initiation protein for the bacterial F plasmid; repE
   8723..8942    -  rep_origin     ori2: secondary origin of replication for the bacterial F plasmid; also known as oriS
   9018..9632    -  rep_origin     oriV: origin of replication for the bacterial F plasmid
  10030..10374   -  CDS            resD (fragment): REDF_ECOLI - Also known as D. Protein inferred from homology: Swiss-Prot protein existence level 3. Acts as a repressor of transcription and as a site-specific resolvase that cleaves at the RfsF site. From Escherichia coli (strain K12).
  10490..10592   +  promoter       cat promoter: promoter of the E. coli cat gene encoding chloramphenicol acetyltransferase
  10593..11249   +  CDS            cat: CAT_ECOLX - Experimental evidence at protein level: Swiss-Prot protein existence level 1. This enzyme is an effector of chloramphenicol resistance in bacteria. From Escherichia coli. This protein is used as a marker in many commonly used cloning vectors, such as pACYC184.
>Addgene plasmid #79555 | pNR291 | depositor full sequence | sequence record 148766 | pNR291 sequence 11262 bps
TAAGTGCCCATTCAGCCAGTATAACCAGATAAAAAAAATCCTTAGCTTTCGCTAAGGATGATTTCTGTCA
GCCAGGAAGGTATAACAGGAAAAATTAAAGGGGAGATAAAATCCCCCCTTTTTGGTTAACTCGAGGATTC
GAAAAGGTGAAATCTCCTTTCACGGCCCATTCCTCATGGATGGGCCGTTTATTTCCCCGAGCCAGACGTC
CACCATACCTTCGATATTCGCGCCCACTCTCCCATTAGTCGGAGTGGATGTGTTGCGATTGCCCGCTAGA
TCAATGTGCACGTCCCTTCCCCTTGATAAAGCACCCTTTGGTCGAAAAAAAAAGCCCGCACTGTCAGGTG
CGGGCTTTTTTCTGTGTTTCCTTATTTGTAGAGATCATCCATGCCATGTGTAATCCCAGCAGCTGTTACA
AACTCAAGAAGGACCATGTGGTCTCTCTTTTCGTTGGGATCTTTCGAAAGGGCAGATTGTGTGGACAGGT
AATGGTTGTCTGGTAAAAGGACAGGGCCATCGCCAATTGGAGTATTTTGTTGATAATGGTCTGCTAGTTG
AACGCTTCCATCTTCAATGTTGTGTCTAATTTTGAAGTTAACTTTGATTCCATTCTTTTGTTTGTCTGCC
ATGATGTATACATTGTGTGAGTTATAGTTGTATTCCAATTTGTGTCCAAGAATGTTTCCATCTTCTTTAA
AATCAATACCTTTTAACTCGATTCTATTAACAAGGGTATCACCTTCAAACTTGACTTCAGCACGTGTCTT
GTAGTTCCCGTCATCTTTGAAAAATATAGTTCTTTCCTGTACATAACCTTCGGGCATGGCACTCTTGAAA
AAGTCATGCTGTTTCATATGATCTGGGTATCTCGCAAAGCATTGAACACCATAACCGAAAGTAGTGACAA
GTGTTGGCCATGGAACAGGTAGTTTTCCAGTAGTGCAAATAAATTTAAGGGTAAGTTTTCCGTATGTTGC
ATCACCTTCACCCTCTCCACTGACAGAAAATTTGTGCCCATTAACATCACCATCTAATTCAACAAGAATT
GGGACAACTCCAGTGAAAAGTTCTTCTCCTTTACTCATTAGTGACCTCCTTAATATAGGTCGGCTTCGAC
CTTAAACAAAATTATTTGTAGAGGCTGTTTCGTCCTCACGGACTCATCAGACCGGAAAGCACATCCGGTG
ACAGCTGTGCCATCCCTCGTCCTCACGAGTGCGGTATTCCTCTGGGCATGCCAACACAATTAACATCTCA
ATCAAGGTAAATGCTTTTTGCTTTTTTTGCCGTGGTGCGGATCTAGCTACCGGAACAGGTTGGTTTGACT
GAGCCCCTCAATCGAGGGGCTTTTTTTTGCGTGCGGGAAAATCACCGACGAAGGTTGAAAAATAAAAACG
GCGCTAAAAAGCGCCGTTTTTTTTGACGGTGGTACCGTTTTATAGAAGCCTAGGTGTCATACGTAAAAAA
GGGCGATCTTGCGACCGCCCTTTTTTTATTAAATGTGCTTAAGAGGGCAAACTCTGAAGCCCATTTCTAC
CGTGACGGATCCTGGTGCAAAACCTTTCGCGGTATGGCATGATAGCGCCATAGGTTAAAAGCCAGACATG
AGGAGTGCGATGCAGTTTTCGCACTTGAGTCCACGGCTGATGCCAACACAATTAACATCAGAATCAAGGT
AAATGCTTTTTGCTTTTTTTGCGGGCTCACTAGGGAATGGCGGCGAGGATAGTGTAAACGGAGCAGCGGT
CAACGCATGTGCTTTGCGTTCTGATGAGACAGTGATGTCGAAACCGCCTCTACAAATAATTTTGTTTAAA
GTCAAAAGAGTATACTAAGGAGGTAACGAATGAGCGAGCTGATTAAGGAGAACATGCACATGAAGCTGTA
CATGGAGGGCACCGTGGACAACCATCACTTCAAGTGCACATCCGAGGGCGAAGGCAAGCCCTACGAGGGC
ACCCAGACCATGAGAATCAAGGTGGTCGAGGGCGGCCCTCTCCCCTTCGCCTTCGACATCCTGGCTACTA
GCTTCCTCTACGGCAGCAAGACCTTCATCAACCACACCCAGGGCATCCCCGACTTCTTCAAGCAGTCCTT
CCCTGAGGGCTTCACATGGGAGAGAGTCACCACATACGAAGACGGGGGCGTGCTGACCGCTACCCAGGAC
ACCAGCCTCCAGGACGGCTGCCTCATCTACAACGTCAAGATCAGAGGGGTGAACTTCACATCCAACGGCC
CTGTGATGCAGAAGAAAACACTCGGCTGGGAGGCCTTCACCGAGACGCTGTACCCCGCTGACGGCGGCCT
GGAAGGCAGAAACGACATGGCCCTGAAGCTCGTGGGCGGGAGCCATCTGATCGCAAACATCAAGACCACA
TATAGATCCAAGAAACCCGCTAAGAACCTCAAGATGCCTGGCGTCTACTATGTGGACTACAGACTGGAAA
GAATCAAGGAGGCCAACAACGAGACCTACGTCGAGCAGCACGAGGTGGCAGTGGCCAGATACTGCGACCT
CCCTAGCAAACTGGGGCACTAATGTGAAAAAGCCCGCGCAAGCGGGTTTTTTTATGTCTCAGCTAGGTGT
AGTTGCGCTAACACCGTGCGTTTGACTATTTTACCTCTGGCGGTGATAATGGTTGCATATAGTGAACAAG
GATTAACGCCGATCGTCCGTGACATTCTGTGCGCGGCCGGCTTGTCGACGACGGCGGTCTCCGTCGTCAG
GATCATCCGGGCCAGCGGCTGTCTATGCCAGAAGTAGAACATAGCGCCCCACGTGGGGAGACTAAGGCAG
CCAGATGGCTGCCTTTTTTACAGGTGCCAGGTGATTTCAACTAATAAAAAAAACCCCGGGACCTTTCGGT
GCGGGGGTCTTACTATCCCCTAAACTTCAAATCACAAAATAAAAAGGCCGGTTAAACCGACCTTTTACTC
GTTCTTGTCCGCACAGGTGGATGCTTATTAAGCACCGGTGGAGTGACGACCTTCAGCACGTTCGTACTGT
TCAACGATGGTGTAGTCTTCGTTGTGGGAGGTGATGTCCAGTTTGATGTCGGTTTTGTAAGCACCCGGCA
GCTGAACCGGTTTTTTAGCCATGTAGGTGGTTTTAACTTCAGCGTCGTAGTGACCACCGTCTTTCAGTTT
TAGACGCATTTTGATTTCACCTTTCAGAGCACCGTCTTCCGGGTACATACGTTCGGTGGAAGCTTCCCAA
CCCATGGTTTTTTTCTGCATAACCGGACCGTCGGACGGGAAGTTGGTACCACGCAGTTTAACTTTGTAGA
TGAACTCACCGTCTTGCAGGGAGGAGTCCTGGGTAACGGTAACAACACCACCGTCTTCGAAGTTCATAAC
ACGTTCCCATTTGAAACCTTCCGGGAAGGACAGTTTCAGGTAGTCCGGGATGTCAGCCGGGTGTTTAACG
TAAGCTTTGGAACCGTACTGGAACTGCGGGGACAGGATGTCCCAAGCGAACGGCAGCGGACCACCTTTGG
TAACTTTCAGTTTAGCGGTCTGGGTACCTTCGTACGGACGACCTTCACCTTCACCTTCGATTTCGAACTC
GTGACCGTTAACGGAACCTTCCATACGAACTTTGAAACGCATGAACTCTTTGATAACGTCTTCAGAGCTC
GCAACTTTACTTTTATCTAATCTGGACATGGCTAACCTCCTTAAGTGTACTAAGAATTCTTAAACAAAAT
TATTTGTAGAGGCGCTTTCGTCCTCACGGACTCATCAGAACGGGAAGCACACCCGTTGAGCGCTCCGAGT
GTATAACCCTTCGATGTCGGTCAGGTCGGAGTCCTAGAAAGGAGTTTTTTAGTTACCTTAATTCTAATAA
ACGAAATAAAAACTCGCCGTTCGCGCGACATGACATGCCGACACAATCTCCCTGCTCAGGTCGTGGTTTG
TCTGGTCAACCACCGCGGTCTCAGTGGTGTACGGTACAAACCCCGACGCAATAGCGCCAACCATGCACCA
TAGCCAGCCTGACAGTAGCCAAAGGAGTTTTTTAGTTACCTTAATTGAAATAAACGAAATAAAAACTCGC
GCAGCTGAGAGCGACACAGTCGTCGCCGATTGATTCAGAAAGTTAAACAAAATTATTTGTAGAGGGAAAC
CGTTGTGGTCTCCCTGAATATATTATACGAGCCTTATGCATGCCCGTAAAGTTATCCAGCAACCACTCAT
AGACCTAGGGCAGCAGATAGGGACGACGTGGTGTTAGCTGTGTGCCTCACTCCTAGGGTGTAATAGGCAC
TAAAAGAGTGATATGGCACGCGCATGTGGAACGCCGTTAGAGGGTTGCTGAGCCATCGTGGTCCTTAGAC
TCGGGAAAAACAAAAACCCGCCGAAGCGGGTTAAGTGCGGGGCGGCTAGCCCGCCACCTAAGTTATGAGT
CAGGAAAAAAGGCGACAGAGTAATCTGTCGCCTTTTTTCTTTGCTTGCTTTGTAATCACTCGATGACCAA
AAGTAAAAACCCGCCGAAGCGGGTTTTTACGTAAAACAGGTGAAACTGACGCTAGCCGGTCACATGTCAA
TACTTGCCCTTGACAGGCATTGATGGAATCGTAGTCTCACGCTGATAGTCTGATCGACAATACAAGTGGG
ACCGTGGTCCCAGACCGATAATCAGACCGACAACACGAGTGGGATCGTGGTCCCAGACTAATAATCAGAC
CGACGATACGAGTGGGACCGTGGTCCCAGACTAATAATCAGACCGACGATACGAGTGGGACCGTGGTTCC
AGACTAATAATCAGACCGACGATACGAGTGGGACCGTGGTCCCAGACTAATAATCAGACCGACGATACGA
GTGGGACCATGGTCCCAGACTAATAATCAGACCGACGATACGAGTGGGACCGTGGTCCCAGTCTGATTAT
CAGACCGACGATACGAGTGGGACCGTGGTCCCAGACTAATAATCAGACCGACGATACGAGTGGGACCGTG
GTCCCAGACTAATAATCAGACCGACGATACGAGTGGGACCGTGGTCCCAGTCTGATTATCAGACCGACGA
TACAAGTGGAACAGTGGGCCCAGAGAGAATATTCAGGCCAGTTATGCTTTCTGGCCTGTAACAAAGGACA
TTAAGTAAAGACAGATAAACGTAGACTAAAACGTGGTCGCATCAGGGTGCTGGCTTTTCAAGTTCCTTAA
GAATGGCCTCAATTTTCTCTATACACTCAGTTGGAACACGGGACCTGTCCAGGTTAAGCACCATTTTATC
GCCCTTATACAATACTGTCGCTCCAGGAGCAAACTGATGTCGTGAGCTTAAACTAGTTCTTGATGCAGAT
GACGTTTTAAGCACAGAAGTTAAAAGAGTGATAACTTCTTCAGCTTCAAATATCACCCCAGCTTTTTTCT
GCTCATGAAGGTTAGATGCCTGCTGCTTAAGTAATTCCTCTTTATCTGTAAAGGCTTTTTGAAGTGCATC
ACCTGACCGGGCAGATAGTTCACCGGGGTGAGAAAAAAGAGCAACAACTGATTTAGGCAATTTGGCGGTG
TTGATACAGCGGGTAATAATCTTACGTGAAATATTTTCCGCATCAGCCAGCGCAGAAATATTTCCAGCAA
ATTCATTCTGCAATCGGCTTGCATAACGCTGACCACGTTCATAAGCACTTGTTGGGCGATAATCGTTACC
CAATCTGGATAATGCAGCCATCTGCTCATCATCCAGCTCGCCAACCAGAACACGATAATCACTTTCGGTA
AGTGCAGCAGCTTTACGACGGCGACTCCCATCGGCAATTTCTATGACACCAGATACTCTTCGACCGAACG
CCGGTGTCTGTTGACCAGTCAGTAGAAAAGAAGGGATGAGATCATCCAGTGCGTCCTCAGTAAGCAGCTC
CTGGTCACGTTCATTACCTGACCATACCCGAGAGGTCTTCTCAACACTATCACCCCGGAGCACTTCAAGA
GTAAACTTCACATCCCGACCACATACAGGCAAAGTAATGGCATTACCGCGAGCCATTACTCCTACGCGCG
CAATTAACGAATCCACCATCGGGGCAGCTGGTGTCGATAACGAAGTATCTTCAACCGGTTGAGTATTGAG
CGTATGTTTTGGAATAACAGGCGCACGCTTCATTATCTAATCTCCCAGCGTGGTTTAATCAGACGATCGA
AAATTTCATTGCAGACAGGTTCCCAAATAGAAAGAGCATTTCTCCAGGCACCAGTTGAAGAGCGTTGATC
AATGGCCTGTTCAAAAACAGTTCTCATCCGGATCTGACCTTTACCAACTTCATCCGTTTCACGTACAACA
TTTTTTAGAACCATGCTTCCCCAGGCATCCCGAATTTGCTCCTCCATCCACGGGGACTGAGAGCCATTAC
TATTGCTGTATTTGGTAAGCAAAATACGTACATCAGGCTCGAACCCTTTAAGATCAACGTTCTTGAGCAG
ATCACGAAGCATATCGAAAAACTGCAGTGCGGAGGTGTAGTCAAACAACTCAGCAGGCGTGGGAACAATC
AGCACATCAGCAGCACATACGACATTAATCGTGCCGATACCCAGGTTAGGCGCGCTGTCAATAACTATGA
CATCATAGTCATGAGCAACAGTTTCAATGGCCAGTCGGAGCATCAGGTGTGGATCGGTGGGCAGTTTACC
TTCATCAAATTTGCCCATTAACTCAGTTTCAATACGGTGCAGAGCCAGACAGGAAGGAATAATGTCAAGC
CCCGGCCAGCAAGTGGGCTTTATTGCATAAGTGACATCGTCCTTTTCCCCAAGATAGAAAGGCAGGAGAG
TGTCTTCTGCATGAATATGAAGATCTGGTACCCATCCGTGATACATTGAGGCTGTTCCCTGGGGGTCGTT
ACCTTCCACGAGCAAAACACGTAGCCCCTTCAGAGCCAGATCCTGAGCAAGATGAACAGAAACTGAGGTT
TTGTAAACGCCACCTTTATGGGCAGCAACCCCGATCACCGGTGGAAATACGTCTTCAGCACGTCGCAATC
GCGTACCAAACACATCACGCATATGATTAATTTGTTCAATTGTATAACCAACACGTTGCTCAACCCGTCC
TCGAATTTCCATATCCGGGTGCGGTAGTCGCCCTGCTTTCTCGGCATCTCTGATAGCCTGAGAAGAAACC
CCAACTAAATCCGCTGCTTCACCTATTCTCCAGCGCCGGGTTATTTTCCTCGCTTCCGGGCTGTCATCAT
TAAACTGTGCAATGGCGATAGCCTTCGTCATTTCATGACCAGCGTTTATGCACTGGTTAAGTGTTTCCAT
GAGTTTCATTCTGAACATCCTTTAATCATTGCTTTGCGTTTTTTTATTAAATCTTGCAATTTACTGCAAA
GCAACAACAAAATCGCAAAGTCATCAAAAAACCGCAAAGTTGTTTAAAATAAGAGCAACACTACAAAAGG
AGATAAGAAGAGCACATACCTCAGTCACTTATTATCACTAGCGCTCGCCGCAGCCGTGTAACCGAGCATA
GCGAGCGAACTGGCGAGGAAGCAAAGAAGAACTGTTCTGTCAGATAGCTCTTACGCTCAGCGCAAGAAGA
AATATCCACCGTGGGAAAAACTCCAGGTAGAGGTACACACGCGGATAGCCAATTCAGAGTAATAAACTGT
GATAATCAACCCTCATCAATGATGACGAACTAACCCCCGATATCAGGTCACATGACGAAGGGAAAGAGAA
GGAAATCAACTGTGACAAACTGCCCTCAAATTTGGCTTCCTTAAAAATTACAGTTCAAAAAGTATGAGAA
AATCCATGCAGGCTGAAGGAAACAGCAAAACTGTGACAAATTACCCTCAGTAGGTCAGAACAAATGTGAC
GAACCACCCTCAAATCTGTGACAGATAACCCTCAGACTATCCTGTCGTCATGGAAGTGATATCGCGGAAG
GAAAATACGATATGAGTCGTCTGGCGGCCTTTCTTTTTCTCAATGTATGAGAGGCGCATTGGAGTTCTGC
TGTTGATCTCATTAACACAGACCTGCAGGAAGCGGCGGCGGAAGTCAGGCATACGCTGGTAACTTTGAGG
CAGCTGGTAACGCTCTATGATCCAGTCGATTTTCAGAGAGACGATGCCTGAGCCATCCGGCTTACGATAC
TGACACAGGGATTCGTATAAACGCATGGCATACGGATTGGTGATTTCTTTTGTTTCACTAAGCCGAAACT
GCGTAAACCGGTTCTGTAACCCGATAAAGAAGGGAATGAGATATGGGTTGATATGTACACTGTAAAGCCC
TCTGGATGGACTGTGCGCACGTTTGATAAACCAAGGAAAAGATTCATAGCCTTTTTCATCGCCGGCATCC
TCTTCAGGGCGATAAAAAACCACTTCCTTCCCCGCGAAACTCTTCAATGCCTGCCGTATATCCTTACTGG
CTTCCGCAGAGGTCAATCCGAATATTTCAGCATATTTAGCAACATGGATCTCGCAGATACCGTCATGTTC
CTGTAGGGTGCCATCAGATTTTCTGATCTGGTCAACGAACAGATACAGCATACGTTTTTGATCCCGGGAG
AGACTATATGCCGCCTCAGTGAGGTCGTTTGACTGGACGATTCGCGGGCTATTTTTACGTTTCTTGTGAT
TGATAACCGCTGTTTCCGCCATGACAGATCCATGTGAAGTGTGACAAGTTTTTAGATTGTCACACTAAAT
AAAAAAGAGTCAATAAGCAGGGATAACTTTGTGAAAAAACAGCTTCTTCTGAGGGCAATTTGTCACAGGG
TTAAGGGCAATTTGTCACAGACAGGACTGTCATTTGAGGGTGATTTGTCACACTGAAAGGGCAATTTGTC
ACAACACCTTCTCTAGAACCAGCATGGATAAAGGCCTACAAGGCGCTCTAAAAAAGAAGATCTAAAAACT
ATAAAAAAAATAATTATAAAAATATCCCCGTGGATAAGTGGATAACCCCAAGGGAAGTTTTTTCAGGCAT
CGTGTGTAAGCAGAATATATAAGTGCTGTTCCCTGGTGCTTCCTCGCTCACTCGACCGGGAGGGTTCGAG
AAGGGGGGGCACCCCCCTTCGGCGTGCGCGGTCACGCGCACAGGGCGCAGCCCTGGTTAAAAACAAGGTT
TATAAATATTGGTTTAAAAGCAGGTTAAAAGACAGGTTAGCGGTGGCCGAAAAACGGGCGGAAACCCTTG
CAAATGCTGGATTTTCTGCCTGTGGACAGCCCCTCAAATGTCAATAGGTGCGCCCCTCATCTGTCAGCAC
TCTGCCCCTCAAGTGTCAAGGATCGCGCCCCTCATCTGTCAGTAGTCGCGCCCCTCAAGTGTCAATACCG
CAGGGCACTTATCCCCAGGCTTGTCCACATCATCTGTGGGAAACTCGCGTAAAATCAGGCGTTTTCGCCG
ATTTGCGAGGCTGGCCAGCTCCACGTCGCCGGCCGAAATCGAGCCTGCCCCTCATCTGTCAACGCCGCGC
CGGGTGAGTCGGCCCCTCAAGTGTCAACGTCCGCCCCTCATCTGTCAGTGAGGGCCAAGTTTTCCGCGAG
GTATCCACAACGCCGGCGGCCGGCCGCGGTGTCTCGCACACGGCTTCGACGGCGTTTCTGGCGCGTTTGC
AGGGCCATAGACGGCCGCCAGCCCAGCGGCGAGGGCAACCAGCCGAGGGCTTCGCCCTGTCGCTCGACTG
CGGCGAGCACTACTGGCTGTAAAAGGACAGACCACATCATGGTTCTGTGTTCATTAGGTTGTTCTGTCCA
TTGCTGACATAATCCGCTCCACTTCAACGTAACACCGCACGAAGATTTCTATTGTTCCTGAAGGCATATT
CAAATCGTTTTCGTTACCGCTTGCAGGCATCATGACAGAACACTACTTCCTATAAACGCTACACAGGCTC
CTGAGATTAATAATGCGGATCTCTACGATAATGGGAGATTTTCCCGACTGTTTCGTTCGCTTCTCAGTGG
ATAACAGCCAGCTTCTCTGTTTAACAGACAAAAACAGCATATCCACTCAGTTCCACATTTCCATATAAAG
GCCAAGGCATTTATTCTCAGGATAATTGTTTCAGCATCGCAACCGCATCAGACTCCGGCATCGCAAACTG
CACCCGGTGCCGGGCAGCCACATCCAGCGCAAAAACCTTCGTGTAGACTTCCGTTGAACTGATGGACTTA
TGTCCCATCAGGCTTTGCAGAACTTTCAGCGGTATACCGGCATACAGCATGTGCATCGCATAGGAATGGC
GGAACGTATGTGGTGTGACCGGAACAGAGAACGTCACACCGTCAGCAGCAGCGGCGGCAACCGCCTCCCC
AATCCAGGTCCTGACCGTTCTGTCCGTCACTTCCCAGATCCGCGCTTTCTCTGTCCTTCCTGTGCGACGG
TTACGCCGCTCCATGAGCTTATCGCGAATAAATACCTGTGACGGAAGATCACTTCGCAGAATAAATAAAT
CCTGGTGTCCCTGTTGATACCGGGAAGCCCTGGGCCAACTTTTGGCGAAAATGAGACGTTGATCGGCACG
TAAGAGGTTCCAACTTTCACCATAATGAAATAAGATCACTACCGGGCGTATTTTTTGAGTTATCGAGATT
TTCAGGAGCTAAGGAAGCTAAAATGGAGAAAAAAATCACTGGATATACCACCGTTGATATATCCCAATGG
CATCGTAAAGAACATTTTGAGGCATTTCAGTCAGTTGCTCAATGTACCTATAACCAGACCGTTCAGCTGG
ATATTACGGCCTTTTTAAAGACCGTAAAGAAAAATAAGCACAAGTTTTATCCGGCCTTTATTCACATTCT
TGCCCGCCTGATGAATGCTCATCCGGAATTTCGTATGGCAATGAAAGACGGTGAGCTGGTGATATGGGAT
AGTGTTCACCCTTGTTACACCGTTTTCCATGAGCAAACTGAAACGTTTTCATCGCTCTGGAGTGAATACC
ACGACGATTTCCGGCAGTTTCTACACATATATTCGCAAGATGTGGCGTGTTACGGTGAAAACCTGGCCTA
TTTCCCTAAAGGGTTTATTGAGAATATGTTTTTCGTCTCAGCCAATCCCTGGGTGAGTTTCACCAGTTTT
GATTTAAACGTGGCCAATATGGACAACTTCTTCGCCCCCGTTTTCACCATGGGCAAATATTATACGCAAG
GCGACAAGGTGCTGATGCCGCTGGCGATTCAGGTTCATCATGCCGTTTGTGATGGCTTCCATGTCGGCAG
AATGCTTAATGAATTACAACAGTACTGCGATGAGTGGCAGGGCGGGGCGTAAGACGTCTAAG
