>Addgene plasmid #79555 | pNR291 | addgene partial sequence | sequence record 151480 | BFP-F 5'-CCTTCACCGAGACGCTGTA-3'
TATAGATCCAAGAAACCCGCTAAGAACCTCAAGATGCCTGGCGTCTACTATGTGGACTACAGACTGGAAA
GAATCAAGGAGGCCAACAACGAGACCTACGTCGAGCAGCACGAGGTGGCAGTGGCCAGATACTGCGACCT
CCCTAGCAAACTGGGGCACTAATGTGAAAAAGCCCGCGCAAGCGGGTTTTTTTATGTCTCAGCTAGGTGT
AGTTGCGCTAACACCGTGCGTTTGACTATTTTACCTCTGGCGGTGATAATGGTTGCATATAGTGAACAAG
GATTAACGCCGATCGTCCGTGACATTCTGTGCGCGGCCGGCTTGTCGACGACGGCGGTCTCCGTCGTCAG
GATCATCCGGGCCAGCGGCTGTCTATGCCAGAAGTAGAACATAGCGCCCCACGTGGGGAGACTAAGGCAG
CCAGATGGCTGCCTTTTTTACAGGTGCCAGGTGATTTCAACTAATAAAAAAAACCCCGGGACCTTTCGGT
GCGGGGGTCTTACTATCCCCTAAACTTCAAATCACAAAATAAAAAGGCCGGTTAAACCGACCTTTTACTC
GTTCTTGTCCGCACAGGTGGATGCTTATTAAGCACCGGTGGAGTGACGACCTTCAGCACGTTCGTACTGT
TCAACGATGGTGTAGTCTTCGTTGTGGGAGGTGATGTCCAGTTTGATGTCGGTTTTGTAAGCACC
